Addgene plasmid #214085: lenti-pegRNA-puro backbone
Purpose: (Empty Backbone) Lentiviral backbone plasmid to insert pegRNAs of interest. The cloning site is BsmbI.
Depositing lab: Ting Zhou. Depositing organization: Memorial Sloan-Kettering Cancer Center. Publication: Robust and inducible genome editing via an all-in-one prime editor in human pluripotent stem cells. Wu Y, Zhong A, Sidharta M, Kim TW, Ramirez B, Persily B, Studer L, Zhou T. Nat Commun. 2024 Dec 30;15(1):10824. doi: 10.1038/s41467-024-55104-1. PubMed 39737975.
Backbone
  Vector backbone: pLV
  Backbone size (bp): 9101
  Vector type: Mammalian Expression, Lentiviral
  Promoter: hU6, EF1a
  Selectable markers: Puromycin
Growth in bacteria
  Bacterial resistance: Ampicillin, 100 μg/mL
  Growth temperature: 37°C
  Growth strain: NEB Stable
  Growth instructions: Pick pink/red colonies.
  Copy number: High Copy
Gene/Insert
  Sequencing primers: 5′ hU6-F
Terms and licenses: Academic/Nonprofit Terms; Industry Terms: Not Available to Industry
How to cite: lenti-pegRNA-puro backbone was a gift from Ting Zhou (Addgene plasmid # 214085 ; http://n2t.net/addgene:214085 ; RRID:Addgene_214085)
