[The description below was written by a language model from this plasmid's Addgene catalogue record and pLannotate feature annotations shown in this document.]
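Description:
lenti-pegRNA-puro backbone is an empty third-generation-style, self-inactivating HIV-1 lentiviral vector built on a pLV backbone (about 9.1 kb) for delivering prime editing guide RNAs (pegRNAs) into mammalian cells. In bacteria it is propagated through a high-copy ColE1/pUC-type origin under ampicillin selection (AmpR with its own promoter). An f1 origin and remnants of a lac/lacZα cloning region are also annotated. The viral portion consists of an RSV promoter fused to a truncated 5' LTR, the Ψ packaging signal with a gag fragment, the RRE, a cPPT/CTS, WPRE and a ΔU3 3' LTR. An SV40 poly(A) signal and SV40 origin follow the 3' LTR. Because the RSV promoter replaces the native U3, genomic RNA can be produced without Tat, and the ΔU3 deletion leaves the integrated provirus transcriptionally inactive at its LTRs.

The payload has two expression units. A human U6 RNA polymerase III promoter drives the pegRNA position, where the pegRNA of interest is inserted using BsmBI sites. In the empty backbone, the region next to the U6 promoter carries a bacterial mRFP1 cassette with a PLtetO-1 promoter fragment and a tonB terminator. It appears to act as a visual stuffer, which fits the record's note that backbone-containing colonies are pink/red, so replacing it with a pegRNA insert would presumably give colourless colonies. Separately, the EF-1α core promoter with intron A drives puromycin N-acetyltransferase, allowing puromycin selection of transduced cells, with WPRE enhancing transcript expression. The associated work concerns prime editing in human pluripotent stem cells, where this vector would supply the pegRNA component alongside a separately provided prime editor.
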