Features (pLannotate 1.2.2; 31 found; start..end, strand, type, name):
    341..372     +  terminator     tonB terminator: bidirectional E. coli tonB-P14 transcription terminator
    411..651     -  promoter       U6 promoter: RNA polymerase III promoter for human U6 snRNA
    655..681     -  CDS            Rev (fragment): human immunodeficiency virus 1 (HIV-1) Rev protein; rev; enhances nuclear export of unspliced and incompletely spliced viral mRNAs
   1058..1291    -  misc_feature   RRE: The Rev response element (RRE) of HIV-1 allows for Rev-dependent mRNA export from the nucleus to the cytoplasm.
   1463..1801    -  CDS            HIV-1 gag (fragment): gag protein from human immunodeficiency virus 1; gag
   1785..1910    -  misc_feature   HIV-1 Ψ: packaging signal of human immunodeficiency virus type 1
   1957..2137    -  LTR            5' LTR (truncated): truncated 5' long terminal repeat (LTR) from HIV-1
   2138..2364    -  promoter       RSV promoter: Rous sarcoma virus enhancer/promoter
   2392..2410    -  promoter       T3 promoter: promoter for bacteriophage T3 RNA polymerase
   2455..2471    -  protein_bind   lac operator: The lac repressor binds to the lac operator to inhibit transcription in E. coli. This inhibition can be relieved by adding lactose or isopropyl-β-D-thiogalactopyranoside (IPTG). lac repressor encoded by lacI
   2479..2509    -  promoter       lac promoter: promoter for the E. coli lac operon
   2524..2545    -  protein_bind   CAP binding site: CAP binding activates transcription in the presence of cAMP. E. coli catabolite activator protein
   2558..2650    -  CDS            lacI (fragment): lac repressor; lacI; The lac repressor binds to the lac operator to inhibit transcription in E. coli. This inhibition can be relieved by adding lactose or isopropyl-β-D-thiogalactopyranoside (IPTG).
   2833..3421    -  rep_origin     ori: high-copy-number ColE1/pMB1/pBR322/pUC origin of replication
   3592..4452    -  CDS            AmpR: β-lactamase; bla; confers resistance to ampicillin, carbenicillin, and related antibiotics
   4453..4557    -  promoter       AmpR promoter: bla
   4610..5038    -  rep_origin     f1 ori (sequence partly withheld): f1 bacteriophage origin of replication; arrow indicates direction of (+) strand synthesis
   5043..5198    -  CDS            lacZα (fragment): LacZα fragment of β-galactosidase; lacZ fragment
   5206..5224    +  promoter       T7 promoter: promoter for bacteriophage T7 RNA polymerase
   5245..5380    -  rep_origin     SV40 ori: SV40 origin of replication
   5420..5541    -  polyA_signal   SV40 poly(A) signal: SV40 polyadenylation signal
   5619..5852    -  LTR            3' LTR (ΔU3): self-inactivating 3' long terminal repeat (LTR) from HIV-1
   5854..5873    -  misc_feature   cPPT/CTS (fragment): central polypurine tract and central termination sequence of HIV-1
   5924..6512    -  misc_feature   WPRE: woodchuck hepatitis virus posttranscriptional regulatory element
   6528..7127    -  CDS            PuroR (fragment): puromycin N-acetyltransferase; pac from Streptomyces; confers resistance to puromycin
   7149..8087    -  intron         EF-1α intron A: intron upstream of the start codon of human EF-1α
   8088..8299    -  promoter       EF-1α core promoter: core promoter for human elongation factor EF-1α
   8325..8391    -  CDS            small t antigen (fragment): SV40 (simian virus 40) small t antigen
   8457..8574    -  misc_feature   cPPT/CTS: central polypurine tract and central termination sequence of HIV-1
   8669..8722    +  promoter       PLtetO-1 promoter (fragment): modified phage lambda PL promoter with tet operator sites (Lutz and Bujard, 1997)
   8748..324     +  CDS            mRFP1 (across the origin): monomeric derivative of DsRed (Campbell et al., 2002)
>Addgene plasmid #214085 | lenti-pegRNA-puro backbone | addgene full sequence | sequence record 435616 | Addgene NGS Result
ATCTACAAAGTTAAACTGCGTGGTACCAACTTCCCGTCCGACGGTCCGGTTATGCAGAAAAAAACCATGG
GTTGGGAAGCTTCCACCGAACGTATGTACCCGGAAGACGGTGCTCTGAAAGGTGAAATCAAAATGCGTCT
GAAACTGAAAGACGGTGGTCACTACGACGCTGAAGTTAAAACCACCTACATGGCTAAAAAACCGGTTCAG
CTGCCGGGTGCTTACAAAACCGACATCAAACTGGACATCACCTCCCACAACGAAGACTACACCATCGTTG
AACAGTACGAACGTGCTGAAGGTCGTCACTCCACCGGTGCTTAATGGCACTCCTCAGCCAAGTCAAAAGC
CTCCGACCGGAGGCTTTTGACTACGGTCTCGGGTGGAGACGCGTTGTTGGCGCGCCTTTCGTCCTTTCCA
CAAGATATATAAAGCCAAGAAATCGAAATACTTTCAAGTTACGGTAAGCATATGATAGTCCATTTTAAAA
CATAATTTTAAAACTGCAAACTACCCAAGAAATTATTACTTTCTACGTCACGTATTTTGTACTAATATCT
TTGTGTTTACAGTCAAATTAATTCTAATTATCTCTCTAACAGCCTTGTATCGTATATGCAAATATGAAGG
AATCATGGGAAATAGGCCCTCTCTGGGTCCCCTCGGGGTTGGGAGGTGGGTCTGAAACGATAATGGTGAA
TATCCCTGCCTAACTCTATTCACTATAGAAAGTACAGCAAAAACTATTCTTAAACCTACCAAGCCTCCTA
CTATCATTATGAATAATTTTATATACCACAGCCAATTTGTTATGTTAAACCAATTCCACAAACTTGCCCA
TTTATCTAATTCCAATAATTCTTGTTCATTCTTTTCTTGCTGGTTTTGCGATTCTTCAATTAAGGAGTGT
ATTAAGCTTGTGTAATTGTTAATTTCTCTGTCCCACTCCATCCAGGTCGTGTGATTCCAAATCTGTTCCA
GAGATTTATTACTCCAACTAGCATTCCAAGGCACAGCAGTGGTGCAAATGAGTTTTCCAGAGCAACCCCA
AATCCCCAGGAGCTGTTGATCCTTTAGGTATCTTTCCACAGCCAGGATTCTTGCCTGGAGCTGCTTGATG
CCCCAGACTGTGAGTTGCAACAGATGCTGTTGCGCCTCAATAGCCCTCAGCAAATTGTTCTGCTGCTGCA
CTATACCAGACAATAATTGTCTGGCCTGTACCGTCAGCGTCATTGACGCTGCGCCCATAGTGCTTCCTGC
TGCTCCCAAGAACCCAAGGAACAAAGCTCCTATTCCCACTGCTCTTTTTTCTCTCTGCACCACTCTTCTC
TTTGCCTTGGTGGGTGCTACTCCTAATGGTTCAATTTTTACTACTTTATATTTATATAATTCACTTCTCC
AATTGTCCCTCATATCTCCTCCTCCAGGTCTGAAGATCAGGCGGCCGCTTGCTGTGCGGTGGTCTTACTT
TTGTTTTGCTCTTCCTCTATCTTGTCTAAAGCTTCCTTGGTGTCTTTTATCTCTATCCTTTGATGCACAC
AATAGAGGGTTGCTACTGTATTATATAATGATCTAAGTTCTTCTGATCCTGTCTGAAGGGATGGTTGTAG
CTGTCCCAGTATTTGTCTACAGCCTTCTGATGTTTCTAACAGGCCAGGATTAACTGCGAATCGTTCTAGC
TCCCTGCTTGCCCATACTATATGTTTTAATTTATATTTTTTCTTTCCCCCTGGCCTTAACCGAATTTTTT
CCCATCGCGATCTAATTCTCCCCCGCTTAATACTGACGCTCTCGCACCCATCTCTCTCCTTCTAGCCTCC
GCTAGTCAAAATTTTTGGCGTACTCACCAGTCGCCGCCCCTCGCCTCTTGCCGTGCGCGCTTCAGCAAGC
CGAGTCCTGCGTCGAGAGAGCTCCTCTGGTTTCCCTTTCGCTTTCAAGTCCCTGTTCGGGCGCCACTGCT
AGAGATTTTCCACACTGACTAAAAGGGTCTGAGGGATCTCTAGTTACCAGAGTCACACAACAGACGGGCA
CACACTACTTGAAGCACTCAAGGCAAGCTTTATTGAGGCTTAAGCAGTGGGTTCCCTAGTTAGCCAGAGA
GCTCCCAGGCTCAGATCTGGTCTAACCAGAGAGACCCGTTTATGTATCGAGCTAGGCACTTAAATACAAT
ATCTCTGCAATGCGGCAATTCAGTGGTTCGTCCAATCCATGTCAGACCCGTCTGTTGCCTTCCTAATAAG
GCACGATCGTACCACCTTACTTCCACCAATCGGCATGCACGGTGCTTTTTCTCTCCTTGTAAGGCATGTT
GCTAACTCATCGTTACCATGTTGCAAGACTACAAGAGTATTGCATAAGACTACATTAAGCTTGCAGCTCC
AGCTTTTGTTCCCTTTAGTGAGGGTTAATTGCGCGCTTGGCGTAATCATGGTCATAGCTGTTTCCTGTGT
GAAATTGTTATCCGCTCACAATTCCACACAACATACGAGCCGGAAGCATAAAGTGTAAAGCCTGGGGTGC
CTAATGAGTGAGCTAACTCACATTAATTGCGTTGCGCTCACTGCCCGCTTTCCAGTCGGGAAACCTGTCG
TGCCAGCTGCATTAATGAATCGGCCAACGCGCGGGGAGAGGCGGTTTGCGTATTGGGCGCTCTTCCGCTT
CCTCGCTCACTGACTCGCTGCGCTCGGTCGTTCGGCTGCGGCGAGCGGTATCAGCTCACTCAAAGGCGGT
AATACGGTTATCCACAGAATCAGGGGATAACGCAGGAAAGAACATGTGAGCAAAAGGCCAGCAAAAGGCC
AGGAACCGTAAAAAGGCCGCGTTGCTGGCGTTTTTCCATAGGCTCCGCCCCCCTGACGAGCATCACAAAA
ATCGACGCTCAAGTCAGAGGTGGCGAAACCCGACAGGACTATAAAGATACCAGGCGTTTCCCCCTGGAAG
CTCCCTCGTGCGCTCTCCTGTTCCGACCCTGCCGCTTACCGGATACCTGTCCGCCTTTCTCCCTTCGGGA
AGCGTGGCGCTTTCTCATAGCTCACGCTGTAGGTATCTCAGTTCGGTGTAGGTCGTTCGCTCCAAGCTGG
GCTGTGTGCACGAACCCCCCGTTCAGCCCGACCGCTGCGCCTTATCCGGTAACTATCGTCTTGAGTCCAA
CCCGGTAAGACACGACTTATCGCCACTGGCAGCAGCCACTGGTAACAGGATTAGCAGAGCGAGGTATGTA
GGCGGTGCTACAGAGTTCTTGAAGTGGTGGCCTAACTACGGCTACACTAGAAGAACAGTATTTGGTATCT
GCGCTCTGCTGAAGCCAGTTACCTTCGGAAAAAGAGTTGGTAGCTCTTGATCCGGCAAACAAACCACCGC
TGGTAGCGGTGGTTTTTTTGTTTGCAAGCAGCAGATTACGCGCAGAAAAAAAGGATCTCAAGAAGATCCT
TTGATCTTTTCTACGGGGTCTGACGCTCAGTGGAACGAAAACTCACGTTAAGGGATTTTGGTCATGAGAT
TATCAAAAAGGATCTTCACCTAGATCCTTTTAAATTAAAAATGAAGTTTTAAATCAATCTAAAGTATATA
TGAGTAAACTTGGTCTGACAGTTACCAATGCTTAATCAGTGAGGCACCTATCTCAGCGATCTGTCTATTT
CGTTCATCCATAGTTGCCTGACTCCCCGTCGTGTAGATAACTACGATACGGGAGGGCTTACCATCTGGCC
CCAGTGCTGCAATGATACCGCGAGACCCACGCTCACCGGCTCCAGATTTATCAGCAATAAACCAGCCAGC
CGGAAGGGCCGAGCGCAGAAGTGGTCCTGCAACTTTATCCGCCTCCATCCAGTCTATTAATTGTTGCCGG
GAAGCTAGAGTAAGTAGTTCGCCAGTTAATAGTTTGCGCAACGTTGTTGCCATTGCTACAGGCATCGTGG
TGTCACGCTCGTCGTTTGGTATGGCTTCATTCAGCTCCGGTTCCCAACGATCAAGGCGAGTTACATGATC
CCCCATGTTGTGCAAAAAAGCGGTTAGCTCCTTCGGTCCTCCGATCGTTGTCAGAAGTAAGTTGGCCGCA
GTGTTATCACTCATGGTTATGGCAGCACTGCATAATTCTCTTACTGTCATGCCATCCGTAAGATGCTTTT
CTGTGACTGGTGAGTACTCAACCAAGTCATTCTGAGAATAGTGTATGCGGCGACCGAGTTGCTCTTGCCC
GGCGTCAATACGGGATAATACCGCGCCACATAGCAGAACTTTAAAAGTGCTCATCATTGGAAAACGTTCT
TCGGGGCGAAAACTCTCAAGGATCTTACCGCTGTTGAGATCCAGTTCGATGTAACCCACTCGTGCACCCA
ACTGATCTTCAGCATCTTTTACTTTCACCAGCGTTTCTGGGTGAGCAAAAACAGGAAGGCAAAATGCCGC
AAAAAAGGGAATAAGGGCGACACGGAAATGTTGAATACTCATACTCTTCCTTTTTCAATATTATTGAAGC
ATTTATCAGGGTTATTGTCTCATGAGCGGATACATATTTGAATGTATTTAGAAAAATAAACAAATAGGGG
TTCCGCGCACATTTCCCCGAAAAGTGCCACCTAAATTGTAAGCGTTAATATTTTGTTAAAATTCGCGTTA
AATTTTTGTTAAATCAGCTCATTTTTTAACCAATAGGCCGAAATCGGCAAAATCCCTTATAAATCAAAAG
AATAGACCGAGATAGGGT
[37 nt withheld, positions 4709-4745]
AAAGAACGTGGACTCCAACGTCAAAGG
[49 nt withheld, positions 4773-4821]
T
[91 nt withheld, positions 4823-4913]
G
[124 nt withheld, positions 4915-5038]
CCCATTCGCCATTCAGGCTGCGCAACTGTTGGGAAGGGCGATCGGTGCGGGCCTCTTCGCTATTACGCCA
GCTGGCGAAAGGGGGATGTGCTGCAAGGCGATTAAGTTGGGTAACGCCAGGGTTTTCCCAGTCACGACGT
TGTAAAACGACGGCCAGTGAGCGCGCGTAATACGACTCACTATAGGGCGAATTGGGTACGTCCCTAGGCC
TCCAAAAAAGCCTCCTCACTACTTCTGGAATAGCTCAGAGGCCGAGGCGGCCTCGGCCTCTGCATAAATA
AAAAAAATTAGTCAGCCATGGGGCGGAGAATGGGCGGAACTGGGCGGAGTTAGGGGCGGGATGGGCGGAG
TTAGGGGCGGGATAGCTAGAGCCAGACATGATAAGATACATTGATGAGTTTGGACAAACCACAACTAGAA
TGCAGTGAAAAAAATGCTTTATTTGTGAAATTTGTGATGCTATTGCTTTATTTGTAACCATTATAAGCTG
CAATAAACAAGTTCCTCTCACTCTCTGATATTCATTTCTTTGCAAGTTATAAATACTGAATAATAAGATG
ACATGAACTACTATACGTACTGCTAGAGATTTTCCACACTGACTAAAAGGGTCTGAGGGATCTCTAGTTA
CCAGAGTCACACAACAGACGGGCACACACTACTTGAAGCACTCAAGGCAAGCTTTATTGAGGCTTAAGCA
GTGGGTTCCCTAGTTAGCCAGAGAGCTCCCAGGCTCAGATCTGGTCTAACCAGAGAGACCCAGTACAAGC
AAAAAGCAGATCTTGTCTTCGTTGGGAGTGAATTAGCCCTTCCAGTCCCCCCTTTTCTTTTAAAAAGTGG
CTAAGATCTACAGCTGCCTTGTAAGTCATTGGTCTTAAAGTCGACGCGGGGAGGCGGCCCAAAGGGAGAT
CCGACTCGTCTGAGGGCGAAGGCGAAGACGCGGAAGAGGCCGCAGAGCCGGCAGCAGGCCGCGGGAAGGA
AGGTCCGCTGGATTGAGGGCCGAAGGGACGTAGCAGAAGGACGTCCCGCGCAGAATCCAGGTGGCAACAC
AGGCGAGCAGCCAAGGAAAGGACGATGATTTCCCCGACAACACCACGGAATTGTCAGTGCCCAACAGCCG
AGCCCCTGTCCAGCAGCGGGCAAGGCAGGCGGCGATGAGTTCCGCCGTGGCAATAGGGAGGGGGAAAGCG
AAAGTCCCGGAAAGGAGCTGACAGGTGGTGGCAATGCCCCAACCAGTGGGGGTTGCGTCAGCAAACACAG
TGCACACCACGCCACGTTGCCTGACAACGGGCCACAACTCCTCATAAAGAGACAGCAACCAGGATTTATA
CAAGGAGGAGAAAATGAAAGCCATACGGGAAGCAATAGCATGATACAAAGGCATTAAAGCAGCGTATCCA
CATAGCGTAAAAGGAGCAACATAGTTAAGAATACCAGTCAATCTTTCACAAATTTTGTAATCCAGAGGTT
GATTGTCGACTTAACGCGTTCAGGCACCGGGCTTGCGGGTCATGCACCAGGTGCGCGGTCCTTCGGGCAC
CTCGACGTCGGCGGTGACGGTGAAGCCGAGCCGCTCGTAGAAGGGGAGGTTGCGGGGCGCGGAGGTCTCC
AGGAAGGCGGGCACCCCGGCGCGCTCGGCCGCCTCCACTCCGGGGAGCACGACGGCGCTGCCCAGACCCT
TGCCCTGGTGGTCGGGCGAGACTCCGACGGTGGCCAGGAACCACGCGGGCTCCTTGGGCCGGTGCGGCGC
CAGGAGGCCTTCCATCTGTTGCTGCGCGGCCAGCCGGGAACCGCTCAACTCGGCCATGCGCGGGCCGATC
TCGGCGAACACCGCCCCCGCTTCGACGCTCTCCGGCGTGGTCCAGACCGCCACGGCGGCGCCGTCGTCCG
CGACCCACACCTTGCCGATGTCGAGCCCGACGCGCGTGAGGAAGAGTTCTTGCAGCTCGGTGACCCGCTC
GATGTGGCGGTCCGGATCGACGGTGTGGCGCGTGGCGGGGTAGTCGGCGAACGCGGCGGCGAGGGTGCGT
ACGGCCCTGGGGACGTCGTCGCGGGTGGCGAGGCGCACCGTGGGCTTGTACTCGGTCATGGTGGCCGTAC
GTCACGACACCTGAAATGGAAGAAAAAAACTTTGAACCACTGTCTGAGGCTTGAGAATGAACCAAGATCC
AAACTCAAAAAGGGCAAATTCCAAGGAGAATTACATCAAGTGCCAAGCTGGCCTAACTTCAGTCTCCACC
CACTCAGTGTGGGGAAACTCCATCGCATAAAACCCCTCCCCCCAACCTAAAGACGACGTACTCCAAAAGC
TCGAGAACTAATCGAGGTGCCTGGACGGCGCCCGGTACTCCGTGGAGTCACATGAAGCGACGGCTGAGGA
CGGAAAGGCCCTTTTCCTTTGTGTGGGTGACTCACCCGCCCGCTCTCCCGAGCGCCGCGTCCTCCATTTT
GAGCTCCCTGCAGCAGGGCCGGGAAGCGGCCATCTTTCCGCTCACGCAACTGGTGCCGACCGGGCCAGCC
TTGCCGCCCAGGGCGGGGCGATACACGGCGGCGCGAGGCCAGGCACCAGAGCAGGCCGGCCAGCTTGAGA
CTACCCCCGTCCGATTCTCGGTGGCCGCGCTCGCAGGCCCCGCCTCGCCGAACATGTGCGCTGGGACGCA
CGGGCCCCGTCGCCGCCCGCGGCCCCAAAAACCGAAATACCAGTGTGCAGATCTTGGCCCGCATTTACAA
GACTATCTTGCCAGAAAAAAAGCGTCGCAGCAGGTCATCAAAAATTTTAAATGGCTAGAGACTTATCGAA
AGCAGCGAGACAGGCGCGAAGGTGCCACCAGATTCGCACGCGGCGGCCCCAGCGCCCAGGCCAGGCCTCA
ACTCAAGCACGAGGCGAAGGGGCTCCTTAAGCGCAAGGCCTCGAACTCTCCCACCCACTTCCAACCCGAA
GCTCGGGATCAAGAATCACGTACTGCAGCCAGGTGGAAGTAATTCAAGGCACGCAAGGGCCATAACCCGT
AAAGAGGCCAGGCCCGCGGGAACCACACACGGCACTTACCTGTGTTCTGGCGGCAAACCCGTTGCGAAAA
AGAACGTTCACGGCGACTACTGCACTTATATACGGTTCTCCCCCACCCTCGGGAAAAAGGCGGAGCCAGT
ACACGACATCACTTTCCCAGTTTACCCCGCGCCACCTTCTCTAGGCACCGGATCAATTGCCGACCCCTCC
CCCCAACTTCTCGGGGACTGTGGGCGATGTGCGCTCTGCCCACTGACGGGCACCGGAGCCAATTCCCACT
CCTTTCAAGACCTAGAAGGTCCATTAGCTGCAAAGATTCCTCTCTGTTTAAAACTTTATCCATCTTTGCA
CCCGGGCCCCCTCGAGCCGGCGCCAAAGTGGATCTCTGCTGTCCCTGTAATAAACCCGAAAATTTTGAAT
TTTTGTAATTTGTTTTTGTAATTCTTTAGTTTGTATGTCTGTTGCTATTATGTCTACTATTCTTTCCCCT
GCACTGTACCCCCCAATCCCCCCTTTTCTTTTAAAATTGTGGATGAATACTGCCATTTGTCTCAAGATCT
AGTTACGCCAAGCTTGGATCCAAGCACCGTCTCGCGGCCCAAGCTTAAAAAAACGAGACCTCCCTATCAG
TGATAGAGATTGACATCCCTATCAGTGATAGAGATACTGAGCACGGATCTGAAAGAGGAGAAAGGATCTA
TGGCGAGTAGCGAAGACGTTATCAAAGAGTTCATGCGTTTCAAAGTTCGTATGGAAGGTTCCGTTAACGG
TCACGAGTTCGAAATCGAAGGTGAAGGTGAAGGTCGTCCGTACGAAGGTACCCAGACCGCTAAACTGAAA
GTTACCAAAGGTGGTCCGCTGCCGTTCGCTTGGGACATCCTGTCCCCGCAGTTCCAGTACGGTTCCAAAG
CTTACGTTAAACACCCGGCTGACATCCCGGACTACCTGAAACTGTCCTTCCCGGAAGGTTTCAAATGGGA
ACGTGTTATGAACTTCGAAGACGGTGGTGTTGTTACCGTTACCCAGGACTCCTCCCTGCAAGACGGTGAG
TTC
